Addgene plasmid #166200: pDONR221-PSMA3
Purpose: Gateway entry vector for N. furzeri PSMA3
Depositing lab: Daniel Jarosz. Depositing organization: Stanford University. Publication: Tissue-specific landscape of protein aggregation and quality control in an aging vertebrate. Chen YR, Harel I, Singh PP, Ziv I, Moses E, Goshtchevsky U, Machado BE, Brunet A, Jarosz DF. Dev Cell. 2024 Jul 22;59(14):1892-1911.e13. doi: 10.1016/j.devcel.2024.04.014. Epub 2024 May 28. PubMed 38810654.
Backbone
  Vector backbone: pDONR221
  Vector type: Gateway Entry Vector
Growth in bacteria
  Bacterial resistance: Kanamycin, 50 μg/mL
  Growth temperature: 37°C
  Growth strain: DH5alpha
  Copy number: High Copy
Gene/Insert
  Gene/Insert name: PSMA3
  Species: N. furzeri
  Insert size (bp): 765
  Cloning method: Gateway Cloning
Terms and licenses: Academic/Nonprofit Terms; Industry Terms: Not Available to Industry
Depositor comments: Stopless entry clone. Please visit https://doi.org/10.1101/2022.02.26.482120 for bioRxiv preprint. Also see Harel and Chen et al. 2024 (https://doi.org/10.1016/j.celrep.2023.112787)
How to cite: pDONR221-PSMA3 was a gift from Daniel Jarosz (Addgene plasmid # 166200 ; http://n2t.net/addgene:166200 ; RRID:Addgene_166200)
