[The description below was written by a language model from this plasmid's Addgene catalogue record and pLannotate feature annotations shown in this document.]
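Description:
pDONR221-PSMA3 is a Gateway entry clone built on the pDONR221 backbone that carries the coding sequence for PSMA3 from the turquoise killifish, Nothobranchius furzeri. It is a small plasmid of about 3.3 kb that is maintained in E. coli at high copy through a ColE1/pUC-type origin of replication and selected with kanamycin via an aminoglycoside phosphotransferase (KanR) gene.

The 765 bp insert sits between attL1 and attL2, the recombination sites left behind after a BP reaction into the donor vector. These sites allow directional transfer of the open reading frame into any attR-containing destination vector through an LR Clonase reaction. The automated annotation labels the insert by its similarity to human PSMA3, an alpha-type subunit of the 20S core proteasome that takes part in degrading intracellular proteins, but the catalogue entry specifies the killifish orthologue. The depositor notes that this is a stopless entry clone, so the ORF lacks a stop codon and can be fused in frame to C-terminal tags or reporters supplied by the destination vector.

As is normal for an entry vector, no promoter is positioned to express the insert. The rrnB T1 and T2 terminators upstream of attL1 insulate the cassette from read-through transcription, and a T7 promoter lies just beyond attL2, oriented back towards the insert. The short lacI and lacZα fragments are backbone remnants. The clone serves as a source for building PSMA3 expression constructs, and it was deposited with work on protein aggregation and quality control in an aging vertebrate.
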