Features (pLannotate 1.2.2; 10 found; start..end, strand, type, name):
    121..213     +  CDS            lacI (fragment): lac repressor; lacI; The lac repressor binds to the lac operator to inhibit transcription in E. coli. This inhibition can be relieved by adding lactose or isopropyl-β-D-thiogalactopyranoside (IPTG).
    268..295     -  terminator     rrnB T2 terminator: transcription terminator T2 from the E. coli rrnB gene
    427..470     +  terminator     rrnB T1 terminator: Escherichia coli rrnB; transcription terminator T1 from the E. coli rrnB gene
    517..553     -  CDS            lacZα (fragment): LacZα fragment of β-galactosidase; lacZ fragment
    569..668     +  protein_bind   attL1: mutant version of attL; recombination site for the Gateway® LR reaction LR Clonase™
    686..1450    +  CDS            PSMA3: PSA3_HUMAN - Also known as HC8, PSC8. Experimental evidence at protein level: Swiss-Prot protein existence level 1. Component of the 20S core proteasome complex involved in the proteolytic degradation of most intracellular proteins. This complex plays numerous essential roles within the cell by associating with different regulatory particles. Associated with two 19S regulatory particles, forms the 26S proteasome and thus participates in the ATP- dependent degradation of ubiquitinated proteins. The 26S proteasome plays a key role in the maintenance of protein homeostasis by removing misfolded o
   1452..1551    -  protein_bind   attL2: mutant version of attL; recombination site for the Gateway® LR reaction LR Clonase™
   1569..1587    -  promoter       T7 promoter: promoter for bacteriophage T7 RNA polymerase
   1721..2530    +  CDS            KanR: aminoglycoside phosphotransferase; aph(3')-Ia; confers resistance to kanamycin in bacteria or G418 (Geneticin®) in eukaryotes
   2677..3265    +  rep_origin     ori: high-copy-number ColE1/pMB1/pBR322/pUC origin of replication
>Addgene plasmid #166200 | pDONR221-PSMA3 | addgene full sequence | sequence record 329586 | Addgene NGS Result
CTTTCCTGCGTTATCCCCTGATTCTGTGGATAACCGTATTACCGCCTTTGAGTGAGCTGATACCGCTCGC
CGCAGCCGAACGACCGAGCGCAGCGAGTCAGTGAGCGAGGAAGCGGAAGAGCGCCCAATACGCAAACCGC
CTCTCCCCGCGCGTTGGCCGATTCATTAATGCAGCTGGCACGACAGGTTTCCCGACTGGAAAGCGGGCAG
TGAGCGCAACGCAATTAATACGCGTACCGCTAGCCAGGAAGAGTTTGTAGAAACGCAAAAAGGCCATCCG
TCAGGATGGCCTTCTGCTTAGTTTGATGCCTGGCAGTTTATGGCGGGCGTCCTGCCCGCCACCCTCCGGG
CCGTTGCTTCACAACGTTCAAATCCGCTCCCGGCGGATTTGTCCTACTCAGGAGAGCGTTCACCGACAAA
CAACAGATAAAACGAAAGGCCCAGTCTTCCGACTGAGCCTTTCGTTTTATTTGATGCCTGGCAGTTCCCT
ACTCTCGCGTTAACGCTAGCATGGATGTTTTCCCAGTCACGACGTTGTAAAACGACGGCCAGTCTTAAGC
TCGGGCCCCAAATAATGATTTTATTTTGACTGATAGTGACCTGTTCGTTGCAACAAATTGATGAGCAATG
CTTTTTTATAATGCCAACTTTGTACAAAAAAGCAGGCTTCGAAGGAGATAACAAAATGAGCTCAATCGGC
ACCGGGTACGACCTGTCGGCCTCCACTTTTTCTCCTGATGGCCGTGTGTTTCAGGTGGAGTACGCCATGA
AGGCGGTAGAGAACAGCAGCACTGCCATTGGGATCCGCTGCAAGGATGGAGTCGTGTTTGGGGTGGAGAA
GCTTGTCCTGTCCAAACTGTACGAGGAGGGCTCCAATAAACGTATCTTCAATATTGACAAACACGTTGGC
ATGGCGGTAGCTGGACTACTAGCTGATGCTCGTTCTCTTGCTGATGTGGCCAGAGAAGAAGCCTCCAGCT
TCAGATCCAACTATGGACACAACATTCCCTTGAAGCACCTGTCTGATCGAGTGGCCATGTACGCCCACGC
CTACACACTCTACAGCGCCGTGAGGCCCTTCGGCTGCAGTTTCATCCTGGGTTCATACGACAAAGACGAC
GGTTCTCAGCTCTATATGGTAGACCCGTCTGGGATCTCATACGGTTACTGGGGATGTGCCATCGGAAAAG
CAAAGCAAGCTGCTAAGACAGAGATTGAGAAGCTGCAGATGAAAGACATGACCTGCAGAGAGCTGGTTAA
AGAGGTCGCCAAGATAATCTACATCGTCCACGACGAGGTGAAGGACAAAGCGTTTGAGTTGGAGCTCAGC
TGGGTGGGAGAAGTCACGAACGGTCGGCACGAGTTTGTTCCTAAAGACATCCGAGAGGAAGCAGAGAAAT
ATGCAAAGGACTCGCTGGAGGAGGAAGACGACTCTGACGAAGACAACATGGACCCAGCTTTCTTGTACAA
AGTTGGCATTATAAGAAAGCATTGCTTATCAATTTGTTGCAACGAACAGGTCACTATCAGTCAAAATAAA
ATCATTATTTGCCATCCAGCTGATATCCCCTATAGTGAGTCGTATTACATGGTCATAGCTGTTTCCTGGC
AGCTCTGGCCCGTGTCTCAAAATCTCTGATGTTACATTGCACAAGATAAAAATATATCATCATGAACAAT
AAAACTGTCTGCTTACATAAACAGTAATACAAGGGGTGTTATGAGCCATATTCAACGGGAAACGTCGAGG
CCGCGATTAAATTCCAACATGGATGCTGATTTATATGGGTATAAATGGGCTCGCGATAATGTCGGGCAAT
CAGGTGCGACAATCTATCGCTTGTATGGGAAGCCCGATGCGCCAGAGTTGTTTCTGAAACATGGCAAAGG
TAGCGTTGCCAATGATGTTACAGATGAGATGGTCAGACTAAACTGGCTGACGGAATTTATGCCTCTTCCG
ACCATCAAGCATTTTATCCGTACTCCTGATGATGCATGGTTACTCACCACTGCGATCCCCGGAAAAACAG
CATTCCAGGTATTAGAAGAATATCCTGATTCAGGTGAAAATATTGTTGATGCGCTGGCAGTGTTCCTGCG
CCGGTTGCATTCGATTCCTGTTTGTAATTGTCCTTTTAACAGCGATCGCGTATTTCGTCTCGCTCAGGCG
CAATCACGAATGAATAACGGTTTGGTTGATGCGAGTGATTTTGATGACGAGCGTAATGGCTGGCCTGTTG
AACAAGTCTGGAAAGAAATGCATAAACTTTTGCCATTCTCACCGGATTCAGTCGTCACTCATGGTGATTT
CTCACTTGATAACCTTATTTTTGACGAGGGGAAATTAATAGGTTGTATTGATGTTGGACGAGTCGGAATC
GCAGACCGATACCAGGATCTTGCCATCCTATGGAACTGCCTCGGTGAGTTTTCTCCTTCATTACAGAAAC
GGCTTTTTCAAAAATATGGTATTGATAATCCTGATATGAATAAATTGCAGTTTCATTTGATGCTCGATGA
GTTTTTCTAATCAGAATTGGTTAATTGGTTGTAACACTGGCAGAGCATTACGCTGACTTGACGGGACGGC
GCAAGCTCATGACCAAAATCCCTTAACGTGAGTTACGCGTCGTTCCACTGAGCGTCAGACCCCGTAGAAA
AGATCAAAGGATCTTCTTGAGATCCTTTTTTTCTGCGCGTAATCTGCTGCTTGCAAACAAAAAAACCACC
GCTACCAGCGGTGGTTTGTTTGCCGGATCAAGAGCTACCAACTCTTTTTCCGAAGGTAACTGGCTTCAGC
AGAGCGCAGATACCAAATACTGTTCTTCTAGTGTAGCCGTAGTTAGGCCACCACTTCAAGAACTCTGTAG
CACCGCCTACATACCTCGCTCTGCTAATCCTGTTACCAGTGGCTGCTGCCAGTGGCGATAAGTCGTGTCT
TACCGGGTTGGACTCAAGACGATAGTTACCGGATAAGGCGCAGCGGTCGGGCTGAACGGGGGGTTCGTGC
ACACAGCCCAGCTTGGAGCGAACGACCTACACCGAACTGAGATACCTACAGCGTGAGCTATGAGAAAGCG
CCACGCTTCCCGAAGGGAGAAAGGCGGACAGGTATCCGGTAAGCGGCAGGGTCGGAACAGGAGAGCGCAC
GAGGGAGCTTCCAGGGGGAAACGCCTGGTATCTTTATAGTCCTGTCGGGTTTCGCCACCTCTGACTTGAG
CGTCGATTTTTGTGATGCTCGTCAGGGGGGCGGAGCCTATGGAAAAACGCCAGCAACGCGGCCTTTTTAC
GGTTCCTGGCCTTTTGCTGGCCTTTTGCTCACATGTT
