>Addgene plasmid #166200 | pDONR221-PSMA3 | depositor partial sequence | sequence record 322749 | insert sequence
ATGAGCTCAATCGGCACCGGGTACGACCTGTCGGCCTCCACTTTTTCTCCTGATGGCCGTGTGTTTCAGG
TGGAGTACGCCATGAAGGCGGTAGAGAACAGCAGCACTGCCATTGGGATCCGCTGCAAGGATGGAGTCGT
GTTTGGGGTGGAGAAGCTTGTCCTGTCCAAACTGTACGAGGAGGGCTCCAATAAACGTATCTTCAATATT
GACAAACACGTTGGCATGGCGGTAGCTGGACTACTAGCTGATGCTCGTTCTCTTGCTGATGTGGCCAGAG
AAGAAGCCTCCAGCTTCAGATCCAACTATGGACACAACATTCCCTTGAAGCACCTGTCTGATCGAGTGGC
CATGTACGCCCACGCCTACACACTCTACAGCGCCGTGAGGCCCTTCGGCTGCAGTTTCATCCTGGGTTCA
TACGACAAAGACGACGGTTCTCAGCTCTATATGGTAGACCCGTCTGGGATCTCATACGGTTACTGGGGAT
GTGCCATCGGAAAAGCAAAGCAAGCTGCTAAGACAGAGATTGAGAAGCTGCAGATGAAAGACATGACCTG
CAGAGAGCTGGTTAAAGAGGTCGCCAAGATAATCTACATCGTCCACGACGAGGTGAAGGACAAAGCGTTT
GAGTTGGAGCTCAGCTGGGTGGGAGAAGTCACGAACGGTCGGCACGAGTTTGTTCCTAAAGACATCCGAG
AGGAAGCAGAGAAATATGCAAAGGACTCGCTGGAGGAGGAAGACGACTCTGACGAAGACAACATG
